Addgene plasmid #221403: Beta1 K418* full-length
Purpose: Mammalian expression of human integrin beta1 K418* full-length
Depositing lab: Timothy Springer. Depositing organization: Boston Children's Hospital. Publication: Ligand binding initiates single-molecule integrin conformational activation. Li J, Jo MH, Yan J, Hall T, Lee J, Lopez-Sanchez U, Yan S, Ha T, Springer TA. Cell. 2024 May 14:S0092-8674(24)00475-6. doi: 10.1016/j.cell.2024.04.049. PubMed 38772370.
Backbone
  Vector backbone: pD2529 CAG
  Backbone manufacturer: 15
  Vector type: Mammalian Expression
  Selectable markers: Puromycin
Growth in bacteria
  Bacterial resistance: Kanamycin, 50 μg/mL
  Growth temperature: 37°C
  Growth strain: DH5alpha
  Copy number: High Copy
Gene/Insert
  Gene/Insert name: integrin beta1 K418* full-length
  Species: H. sapiens (human)
  Mutation: codon-optimized mature sequence
  Entrez Gene: ITGB1 (a.k.a. CD29, FNRB, GPIIA, MDF2, MSK12, VLA-BETA, VLAB)
  Tag / fusion protein: CD33 secretion peptide (MPLLLLLPLLWAGALA) (N terminal on insert); HA and AVI tags (C terminal on insert)
  Cloning method: Gibson Cloning
Terms and licenses: Academic/Nonprofit Terms; Industry Terms: Not Available to Industry
How to cite: Beta1 K418* full-length was a gift from Timothy Springer (Addgene plasmid # 221403 ; http://n2t.net/addgene:221403 ; RRID:Addgene_221403)
