[The description below was written by a language model from this plasmid's Addgene catalogue record and pLannotate feature annotations shown in this document.]
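Description:
Beta1 K418* full-length is a mammalian expression plasmid built on the pD2529 CAG backbone and carrying a codon-optimized, full-length human integrin β1 (ITGB1) coding sequence. It is propagated in E. coli as a high-copy plasmid through a ColE1/pUC-type origin and selected with kanamycin, via an aminoglycoside phosphotransferase gene driven by a bacterial EM7 promoter. For selection in mammalian cells, a separate cassette on the opposite strand expresses puromycin N-acetyltransferase from the mouse PGK promoter and ends in a β-globin polyadenylation signal.

The integrin cassette is driven by the composite CAG promoter, annotated here as the CMV immediate-early enhancer, the chicken β-actin promoter and a chimeric β-actin/β-globin intron, which together give strong constitutive expression in many mammalian cell types. According to the record, the native signal peptide is replaced by a CD33 secretion peptide fused to the mature β1 sequence, and the C terminus carries HA and AVI tags. The HA tag allows immunodetection, and the AVI tag is a substrate for site-specific enzymatic biotinylation. The feature table detects the HA epitope just after the ITGB1 reading frame. A short downstream hit labelled as an mOrange2 fragment is too small to encode a fluorescent protein and is probably an incidental match. Further downstream, a hepatitis B virus post-transcriptional regulatory element (which overlaps a partial X reading frame) and a rabbit β-globin poly(A) signal support transcript export and processing.

The record does not define the "K418*" notation, though the ITGB1 annotation continues well beyond that position, and no corresponding mutation is listed. The associated publication concerns single-molecule analysis of ligand-induced integrin conformational activation.
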