Features (pLannotate 1.2.2; 15 found; start..end, strand, type, name):
    482..1070    -  rep_origin     ori: high-copy-number ColE1/pMB1/pBR322/pUC origin of replication
   1156..1965    -  CDS            KanR: aminoglycoside phosphotransferase; aph(3')-Ia; confers resistance to kanamycin in bacteria or G418 (Geneticin®) in eukaryotes
   1984..2028    -  promoter       EM7 promoter (fragment): synthetic bacterial promoter&nbsp
   2247..2456    -  polyA_signal   β-globin poly(A) (fragment): human β-globin polyadenylation signal
   2457..3056    -  CDS            PuroR (fragment): puromycin N-acetyltransferase; pac from Streptomyces; confers resistance to puromycin
   3066..3565    -  promoter       PGK promoter: mouse phosphoglycerate kinase 1 promoter
   3649..3952    +  enhancer       CMV enhancer: human cytomegalovirus immediate early enhancer
   3954..4229    +  promoter       chicken β-actin promoter: No description available
   4230..5246    +  intron         chimeric intron: chimera between introns from chicken β-actin and rabbit β-globin
   5375..7741    +  CDS            ITGB1: ITB1_HUMAN - Also known as FNRB, MDF2, MSK12. Experimental evidence at protein level: Swiss-Prot protein existence level 1. (Microbial infection) In case of HIV-1 infection, integrin ITGA5:ITGB1 binding to extracellular viral Tat protein seems to enhance angiogenesis in Kaposi's sarcoma lesions. From Homo sapiens (Human).
   7748..7774    +  CDS            3xHA (fragment): three tandem HA epitope tags
   7831..7899    +  CDS            mOrange2 (fragment): photostable monomeric orange derivative of DsRed fluorescent protein (Shaner et al., 2008) mammalian codon-optimized
   8946..9204    +  ncRNA          HBV PRE 1151-1410: Accession: RF02816 - Hepatitis B virus post-transcriptional regulatory element 1151-1410
   9170..9511    +  CDS            X (fragment): X_HBVD3 - Experimental evidence at protein level: Swiss-Prot protein existence level 1. Multifunctional protein that plays a role in silencing host antiviral defenses and promoting viral transcription. Does not seem to be essential for HBV infection. May be directly involved in development of cirrhosis and liver cancer (hepatocellular carcinoma). Most of cytosolic activities involve modulation of cytosolic calcium. The effect on apoptosis is controversial depending on the cell types in which the studies have been conducted. May induce apoptosis by localizing in mitochondria and causing loss of
   9493..9548    +  polyA_signal   β-globin poly(A) signal: rabbit β-globin polyadenylation signal (Gil and Proudfoot, 1987)
>Addgene plasmid #221403 | Beta1 K418* full-length | addgene full sequence | sequence record 439263 | Addgene NGS Result
ACATCCCTAAAATTTTCCTTACATGTTTTACTAGCCAGATTTTTCCTCCTCTCCTGACTACTCCCAGTCA
TAGCTGTCCCTCTTCTCTTATGGAGATCTTTGCATTTTTAGACATTTAGAAGCCTATATCTTGTTACAGA
ATTGGAATTACACAAAAATTCTACCATATTTTGAAAGCTTAGGTTGTTCTGAAAAAAACAATATATTGTT
TTCCTGGGTAAACTAAAAGTCCCCTCGAGGAAAGGCCCCTAAAGTGAAACAGTGCAAAACGTTCAAAAAC
TGTCTGGCAATACAAGTTCCACTTTGACCAAAACGGCTGGCAGTAAAAGGGTTAAGAAGACTGTCAGCCT
TGAGCGGTATCAGCTCACTCAAAGGCGGTAATACGGTTATCCACAGAATCAGGGGATAACGCAGGAAAGA
ACATGTGAGCAAAAGGCCAGCAAAAGGCCAGGAACCGTAAAAAGGCCGCGTTGCTGGCGTTTTTCCATAG
GCTCCGCCCCCCTGACGAGCATCACAAAAATCGACGCTCAAGTCAGAGGTGGCGAAACCCGACAGGACTA
TAAAGATACCAGGCGTTTCCCCCTGGAAGCTCCCTCGTGCGCTCTCCTGTTCCGACCCTGCCGCTTACCG
GATACCTGTCCGCCTTTCTCCCTTCGGGAAGCGTGGCGCTTTCTCATAGCTCACGCTGTAGGTATCTCAG
TTCGGTGTAGGTCGTTCGCTCCAAGCTGGGCTGTGTGCACGAACCCCCCGTTCAGCCCGACCGCTGCGCC
TTATCCGGTAACTATCGTCTTGAGTCCAACCCGGTAAGACACGACTTATCGCCACTGGCAGCAGCCACTG
GTAACAGGATTAGCAGAGCGAGGTATGTAGGCGGTGCTACAGAGTTCTTGAAGTGGTGGGCTAACTACGG
CTACACTAGAAGAACAGTATTTGGTATCTGCGCTCTGCTGAAGCCAGTTACCTTCGGAAAAAGAGTTGGT
AGCTCTTGATCCGGCAAACAAACCACCGCTGGTAGCGGTGGTTTTTTTGTTTGCAAGCAGCAGATTACGC
GCAGAAAAAAAGGATCTCAAGAAGATCCTTTGATCTTTTCTACGGGGTCTGACGCTCAGTGGAACGACGC
GCGCGTAACTCACGTTAAGGGATTTTGGTCATGAGTTAGAAAAACTCATCGAGCATCAAATGAAACTGCA
ATTTATTCATATCAGGATTATCAATACCATATTTTTGAAAAAGCCGTTTCTGTAATGAAGGAGAAAACTC
ACCGAGGCAGTTCCATAGGATGGCAAGATCCTGGTATCGGTCTGCGATTCCGACTCGTCCAACATCAATA
CAACCTATTAATTTCCCCTCGTCAAAAATAAGGTTATCAAGTGAGAAATCACCATGAGTGACGACTGAAT
CCGGTGAGAATGGCAAAAGTTTATGCATTTCTTTCCAGACTTGTTCAACAGGCCAGCCATTACGCTCGTC
ATCAAAATCACTCGCATCAACCAAACCGTTATTCATTCGTGATTGCGCCTGAGCGAGGCGAAATACGCGA
TCGCTGTTAAAAGGACAATTACAAACAGGAATCGAGTGCAACCGGCGCAGGAACACTGCCAGCGCATCAA
CAATATTTTCACCTGAATCAGGATATTCTTCTAATACCTGGAACGCTGTTTTTCCGGGGATCGCAGTGGT
GAGTAACCATGCATCATCAGGAGTACGGATAAAATGCTTGATGGTCGGAAGTGGCATAAATTCCGTCAGC
CAGTTTAGTCTGACCATCTCATCTGTAACATCATTGGCAACGCTACCTTTGCCATGTTTCAGAAACAACT
CTGGCGCATCGGGCTTCCCATACAAGCGATAGATTGTCGCACCTGATTGCCCGACATTATCGCGAGCCCA
TTTATACCCATATAAATCAGCATCCATGTTGGAATTTAATCGCGGCCTCGACGTTTCCCGTTGGATATGG
CTCATTTTTTACTTCCTCACCTTGTCGTATTATACTATGCCGATATACTATGCCGATGATTAATTGTCGA
CACTGCGGGGGCTCTGTGTGGTAAGCAGGTCTTAACCTTTTTACTGCCAATGACGCATGGGATACGTCGT
GGCAGTAAAAGGGCTTAAATGCCAACGACGCGTCCCATACGTTGTTGGCATTTTAATTCTTCTCTCTGCA
GCGGCAGCATGTGCCGCCGCTGCAGAGAGTTTCTAGCGATGACAGCCCCTCTGGGCAACGAGCCGGGGGG
GCTGTCTTTCTTTATGTTTTAAATGCACTGACCTCCCACATTCCCTTTTTAGTAAAATATTCAGAAATAA
TTTAAATACATCATTGCAATGAAAATAAATGTTTTTTATTAGGCAGAATCCAGATGCTCAAGGCCCTTCA
TAATATCCCCCAGTTTAGTAGTTGGACTTAGGGAACAAAGGAACCTTTAATAGAAATTGGACAGCAAGAA
AGCGAGTCAGGCACCGGGCTTGCGGGTCATGCACCAGGTGCGCGGTCCTTCGGGCACCTCGACGTCGGCG
GTGACGGTGAAGCCGAGCCGCTCGTAGAAGGGGAGGTTGCGGGGCGCGGATGTCTCCAGGAAGGCGGGCA
CCCCGGCGCGCTCGGCCGCCTCCACTCCGGGGAGCACGACGGCGCTGCCCAGACCCTTGCCCTGGTGGTC
GGGCGACACGCCGACGGTGGCCAGGAACCACGCGGGCTCCTTGGGCCGGTGCGGCGCCAGGAGGCCTTCC
ATCTGTTGCTGCGCGGCCAGCCGGGAACCGCTCAACTCGGCCATGCGCGGGCCGATCTCGGCGAACACCG
CCCCCGCTTCGACGCTCTCCGGCGTGGTCCAGACCGCCACCGCGGCGCCGTCGTCCGCGACCCACACCTT
GCCGATGTCGAGCCCGACGCGCGTGAGGAAGAGTTCTTGCAGCTCGGTGACCCGCTCGATGTGGCGGTCC
GGATCGACGGTGTGGCGCGTGGCGGGGTAGTCGGCGAACGCGGCGGCGAGGGTGCGTACGGCCCTGGGGA
CGTCGTCGCGGGTGGCGAGGCGCACCGTGGGCTTGTACTCGGTCATGGTGGCGGACGAAAGGCCCGGAGA
TGAGGAAGAGGAGAACAGCGCGGCAGACGTGCGCTTTTGAAGCGTGCAGAATGCCGGGCCTCCGGAGGAC
CTTCGGGCGCCCGCCCCGCCCCTGAGCCCGCCCCTGAGCCCGCCCCCGGACCCACCCCTTCCCAGCCTCT
GAGCCCAGAAAGCGAAGGAGCAAAGCTGCTATTGGCCGCTGCCCCAAAGGCCTACCCGCTTCCATTGCTC
AGCGGTGCTGTCCATCTGCACGAGACTAGTGAGTCGTGCTACTTCCATTTGTCACGTCCTGCACGACGCG
AGCTGCGGGGCGGGGGGGAACTTCCTGACTAGGGGAGGAGTAGAAGGTGGCGCGAAGGGGCCACCAAAGA
ACGGAGCCGGTTGGCGCCTACCGGTGGATGTGGAATGTGTGCGAGGCCAGAGGCCACTTGTGTAGCGCCA
AGTGCCCAGCGGGGCTGCTAAAGCGCATGCTCCAGACTGCCTTGGGAAAAGCGCCTCCCCTACCCGGTAG
AGAAACTTGATCTGTCGCCGCAATTCAAACTTCGTGAGGCTCCGGTGCCCGTCAGTGACCTGCTATACTC
TGGAGACGCGTTACATAACTTACGGTAAATGGCCCGCCTGGCTGACCGCCCAACGACCCCCGCCCATTGA
CGTCAATAATGACGTATGTTCCCATAGTAACGCCAATAGGGACTTTCCATTGACGTCAATGGGTGGAGTA
TTTACGGTAAACTGCCCACTTGGCAGTACATCAAGTGTATCATATGCCAAGTACGCCCCCTATTGACGTC
AATGACGGTAAATGGCCCGCCTGGCATTATGCCCAGTACATGACCTTATGGGACTTTCCTACTTGGCAGT
ACATCTACGTATTAGTCATCGCTATTACCATGGTCGAGGTGAGCCCCACGTTCTGCTTCACTCTCCCCAT
CTCCCCCCCCTCCCCACCCCCAATTTTGTATTTATTTATTTTTTAATTATTTTGTGCAGCGATGGGGGCG
GGGGGGGGGGGGGCGCGCGCCAGGCGGGGCGGGGCGGGGCGAGGGGCGGGGCGGGGCGAGGCGGAGAGGT
GCGGCGGCAGCCAATCAGAGCGGCGCGCTCCGAAAGTTTCCTTTTATGGCGAGGCGGCGGCGGCGGCGGC
CCTATAAAAAGCGAAGCGCGCGGCGGGCGGGAGTCGCTGCGCGCTGCCTTCGCCCCGTGCCCCGCTCCGC
CGCCGCCTCGCGCCGCCCGCCCCGGCTCTGACTGACCGCGTTACTCCCACAGGTGAGCGGGCGGGACGGC
CCTTCTCCTCCGGGCTGTAATTAGCGCTTGGTTTAATGACGGCTTGTTTCTTTTCTGTGGCTGCGTGAAA
GCCTTGAGGGGCTCCGGGAGGGCCCTTTGTGCGGGGGGAGCGGCTCGGGGGGTGCGTGCGTGTGTGTGTG
CGTGGGGAGCGCCGCGTGCGGCTCCGCGCTGCCCGGCGGCTGTGAGCGCTGCGGGCGCGGCGCGGGGCTT
TGTGCGCTCCGCAGTGTGCGCGAGGGGAGCGCGGCCGGGGGCGGTGCCCCGCGGTGCGGGGGGGGCTGCG
AGGGGAACAAAGGCTGCGTGCGGGGTGTGTGCGTGGGGGGGTGAGCAGGGGGTGTGGGCGCGTCGGTCGG
GCTGCAACCCCCCCTGCACCCCCCTCCCCGAGTTGCTGAGCACGGCCCGGCTTCGGGTGCGGGGCTCCGT
ACGGGGCGTGGCGCGGGGCTCGCCGTGCCGGGCGGGGGGTGGCGGCAGGTGGGGGTGCCGGGCGGGGCGG
GGCCGCCTCGGGCCGGGGAGGGCTCGGGGGAGGGGCGCGGCGGCCCCCGGAGCGCCGGCGGCTGTCGAGG
CGCGGCGAGCCGCAGCCATTGCCTTTTATGGTAATCGTGCGAGAGGGCGCAGGGACTTCCTTTGTCCCAA
ATCTGTGCGGAGCCGAAATCTGGGAGGCGCCGCCGCACCCCCTCTAGCGGGCGCGGGGCGAAGCGGTGCG
GCGCCGGCAGGAAGGAAATGGGCGGGGAGGGCCTTCGTGCGTCGCCGCGCCGCCGTCCCCTTCTCCCTCT
CCAGCCTCGGGGCTGTCCGCGGGGGGACGGCTGCCTTCGGGGGGGACGGGGCAGGGCGGGGTTCGGCTTC
TGGCGTGTGACCGGCGGCTCTAGAGCCTCTGCTAACCATGTTCATGCCTTCTTCTTTTTCCTACAGCTCC
TGGGCAACGTGCTGGTTATTGTGCTGTCTCATCATTTTGGCAAAGAATTCGGCTTGATCGAAGCCGTCTC
AGGGGAGAGACCACACCCAAGCTGTCTAGAGCCGCCACCATGCCTTTGCTCCTCCTGTTGCCCTTGCTCT
GGGCTGGCGCCCTCGCGCAGACGGACGAGAATCGATGTTTGAAAGCGAATGCAAAAAGCTGCGGAGAGTG
CATTCAGGCCGGACCGAATTGTGGATGGTGTACAAATTCGACATTTTTGCAAGAGGGAATGCCCACGTCG
GCCCGATGTGATGACCTCGAGGCCTTGAAAAAGAAAGGATGTCCACCGGATGACATCGAGAACCCACGGG
GCTCAAAGGACATCAAAAAGAACAAGAATGTCACAAACCGCTCGAAGGGAACTGCTGAAAAGCTTAAACC
GGAGGACATCACGCAGATCCAGCCCCAACAGCTGGTGCTCCGATTGCGGTCCGGTGAGCCACAGACGTTT
ACTCTCAAGTTCAAGAGAGCGGAGGATTACCCGATCGATCTTTACTATCTTATGGACCTTTCGTACTCCA
TGAAGGATGATTTGGAAAATGTCAAGAGCCTCGGTACTGACTTGATGAATGAAATGCGCCGCATTACCAG
CGATTTCCGAATCGGATTCGGATCATTTGTGGAAAAGACCGTCATGCCCTACATTTCGACCACTCCGGCA
AAGTTGCGCAACCCGTGCACCTCAGAACAGAACTGCACCTCGCCTTTTTCGTATAAGAACGTCCTCAGCT
TGACAAACAAGGGTGAAGTGTTCAATGAGCTGGTCGGAAAGCAAAGAATCTCGGGAAACCTCGATAGCCC
GGAGGGAGGGTTTGATGCAATCATGCAAGTGGCGGTATGCGGGTCCCTTATTGGCTGGAGAAACGTGACC
AGACTCCTGGTGTTTTCCACTGATGCGGGATTTCATTTCGCCGGAGACGGGAAACTGGGAGGGATTGTAC
TTCCGAATGACGGACAGTGTCATTTGGAGAACAACATGTATACGATGTCCCACTACTATGACTACCCCTC
GATCGCGCACCTCGTCCAAAAACTGAGCGAAAACAATATCCAGACTATCTTTGCGGTCACGGAGGAGTTT
CAGCCCGTGTATAAAGAACTGAAAAACTTGATCCCTAAGTCCGCAGTCGGAACGCTGTCGGCCAACAGCT
CGAATGTGATCCAGTTGATCATCGATGCGTATAACTCACTTTCATCAGAGGTCATCCTTGAGAACGGAAA
GCTTAGCGAAGGAGTGACAATCTCGTACAAATCATATTGCAAGAATGGAGTGAATGGCACCGGCGAGAAT
GGCCGGAAATGTTCAAACATTTCCATCGGCGACGAGGTCCAGTTTGAGATCAGCATTACTTCCAATAAGT
GCCCTAAGTAGGACTCGGACTCATTCAAAATTCGGCCTCTCGGGTTTACCGAAGAGGTAGAGGTGATCCT
CCAGTACATTTGTGAATGCGAGTGTCAATCAGAGGGTATCCCCGAAAGCCCCAAGTGTCATGAGGGTAAC
GGAACGTTCGAATGCGGGGCATGTAGATGTAACGAAGGTCGCGTCGGAAGGCACTGCGAATGCTCGACTG
ATGAGGTAAACTCGGAAGACATGGATGCGTATTGCCGAAAAGAGAATTCGAGCGAAATCTGCTCAAACAA
CGGGGAATGTGTGTGCGGACAATGTGTCTGCCGGAAACGGGATAACACAAATGAGATCTACTCCGGAAAG
TTTTGCGAATGCGACAATTTCAACTGTGACAGGTCCAACGGTCTTATCTGTGGTGGTAATGGAGTCTGCA
AGTGCCGCGTCTGCGAGTGTAATCCGAATTACACAGGCTCAGCGTGTGATTGCAGCCTCGACACGTCAAC
ATGCGAGGCGTCCAACGGGCAGATTTGTAACGGGCGAGGGATTTGCGAGTGTGGGGTGTGCAAATGCACT
GACCCCAAATTCCAGGGGCAGACGTGCGAGATGTGCCAGACGTGTCTTGGTGTCTGTGCGGAGCATAAGG
AATGCGTGCAGTGCAGAGCGTTCAACAAAGGGGAAAAGAAAGATACGTGTACGCAAGAATGTTCGTATTT
CAATATCACGAAGGTGGAGTCGAGGGATAAGCTCCCGCAGCCAGTACAGCCGGACCCCGTCAGCCATTGC
AAGGAAAAGGACGTGGATGATTGCTGGTTCTATTTCACATACTCCGTGAATGGTAATAATGAGGTAATGG
TACATGTCGTGGAGAACCCCGAATGCCCCACGGGTCCCGACATCATTCCCATAGTAGCTGGAGTCGTGGC
AGGTATCGTGCTTATCGGTCTGGCGTTGTTGTTGATCTGGAAACTCTTGATGATCATCCATGACCGCAGA
GAGTTTGCCAAGTTTGAGAAAGAGAAGATGAATGCAAAATGGGACACTGGCGAAAACCCAATATACAAAA
GCGCTGTTACAACAGTGGTGAACCCCAAGTACGAGGGCAAAGCTAGCTACCCATACGATGTTCCAGATTA
CGCTGGCAGCGGGTTGAATGATATTTTCGAGGCTCAGAAGATAGAATGGCATGAATGATAATCGTGGAAC
AGTACGAACGCGCCGAGGGCCGCCACTCCACCGGCGGCATGGACGAGCTGTACAAGTGATAAAGTACTTG
ATAAGCTCTTCAGGTTGAGGTCTCTAAAAGCGTCTTCCTCTTCTCATCACATCATATCAAGGTTATATAC
CATCAATATTGCCACAGATGTTACTTAGCCTTTTAATATTTCTCTAATTTAGTGTATATGCAATGATAGT
TCTCTGATTTCTGAGATTGAGTTTCTCATGTGTAATGATTATTTAGAGTTTCTCTTTCATCTGTTCAAAT
TTTTGTCTAGTTTTATTTTTTACTGATTTGTAAGACTTCTTTTTATAATCTGCATATTACAATTCTCTTT
ACTGGGGTGTTGCAAATATTTTCTGTCATTCTATGGCCTGACTTTTCTTAATGGTTTTTTAATTTTAAAA
ATAAGTCTTAATATTCATGCAATCTAATTAACAATCTTTTCTTTGTGGTTAGGACTTTGAGTCATAAGAA
ATTTTTCTCTACACTGAAGTCATGATGGCATGCTTCTATATTATTTTCTAAAAGATTTAAAGTTTTGCCT
TCTCCATTTAGACTTATAATTCACTGGAATTTTTTTGTGTGTATGGTATGACATATGGGTTCCCTTTTAT
TTTTTACATATAAATATATTTCCCTGTTTTTCTAAAAAAGAAAAAGATCATCATTTTCCCATTGTAAAAT
GCCATATTTTTTTCATAGGTCACTTACATATATCAATGGGTCTGTTTCTGAGCTCTACTCTATTTTATCA
GCCTCACTGTCTATCCCCACACATCTCATGCTTTGCTCTAAATCTTGATATTTAGTGGAACATTCTTTCC
CATTTTGTTCTACAAGAATATTTTTGTTATTGTCTTTGGGCTTTCTATATACATTTTGAAATGAGGTTGA
CAAGTTAATAACAGGCCTATTGATTGGAAAGTTTGTCAACGAATTGTGGGTCTTTTGGGGTTTGCTGCCC
CTTTTACGCAATGTGGATATCCTGCTTTAATGCCTTTATATGCATGTATACAAGCAAAACAGGCTTTTAC
TTTCTCGCCAACTTACAAGGCCTTTCTCAGTAAACAGTATATGACCCTTTACCCCGTTGCTCGGCAACGG
CCTGGTCTGTGCCAAGTGTTTGCTGACGCAACCCCCACTGGTTGGGGCTTGGCCATAGGCCATCAGCGCA
TGCGTGGAACCTTTGTGTCTCCTCTGCCGATCCATACTGCGGAACTCCTAGCCGCTTGTTTTGCTCGCAG
CAGGTCTGGAGCAAACCTCATCGGGACCGACAATTCTGTCGTACTCTCCCGCAAGTATACATCGTTTCCA
TGGCTGCTAGGCTGTGCTGCCAACTGGATCCTGCGCGGGACGTCCTTTGTTTACGTCCCGTCGGCGCTGA
ATCCCGCGGACGACCCCTCCCGGGGCCGCTTGGGGCTCTACCGCCCGCTTCTCCGTCTGCCGTACCGTCC
GACCACGGGGCGCACCTCTCTTTACGCGGACTCCCCGTCTGTGCCTTCTCATCTGCCGGACCGTGTGCAC
TTCGCTTCACCTCTGCACGTCGCATGGAGGCCACCGTGAACGCCCACCGGAACCTGCCCAAGGTCTTGCA
TAAGAGGACTCTTGGACTTTCAGCAATGTCATCTCAGTGGCTAATAAAGGAAATTTATTTTCATTGCAAT
AGTGTGTTGGAATTTTTTGTGTCTCTCACTCGGAAGGACATATGGGAGGGCAAATCATTTAAAACATCAG
AATGAGTATTTGGTTTAGAGTTTGGCAACATATGCCCATATGCTGGCTGCCATGAACAAAGGTTGGCTAT
AAAGAGGTCATCAGTATATGAAACAGCCCCCTGCTGTCCATTCCTTATTCCATAGAAAAGCCTTGACTTG
AGGTTAGATTTTTTTTATATTTTGTTTTGTGTTATTTTTTTCTTTA
